Addgene plasmid #111634: dPTE2
Purpose: PROSS stabilized PTE S5
Depositing lab: Sarel Fleishman. Depositing organization: Weizmann Institute of Science. Publication: Automated Design of Efficient and Functionally Diverse Enzyme Repertoires. Khersonsky O, Lipsh R, Avizemer Z, Ashani Y, Goldsmith M, Leader H, Dym O, Rogotner S, Trudeau DL, Prilusky J, Amengual-Rigo P, Guallar V, Tawfik DS, Fleishman SJ. Mol Cell. 2018 Oct 4;72(1):178-186.e5. doi: 10.1016/j.molcel.2018.08.033. Epub 2018 Sep 27. PubMed 30270109.
Backbone
  Vector backbone: pMal C2
  Backbone manufacturer: NEB
  Backbone size w/o insert (bp): 6634
  Total vector size (bp): 1008
  Vector type: Bacterial Expression
Growth in bacteria
  Bacterial resistance: Ampicillin, 100 μg/mL
  Growth temperature: 37°C
  Growth strain: DH5alpha
  Copy number: High Copy
Gene/Insert
  Gene/Insert name: dPTE2 (alt name: PROSS stabilized PTE S5)
  Species: Synthetic
  Insert size (bp): 1008
  Promoter: pTac
  Tag / fusion protein: MBP (N terminal on backbone)
  Cloning method: Restriction Enzyme; 5′ cloning site EcoRI (not destroyed); 3′ cloning site PstI (not destroyed)
  Sequencing primers: 5′ GACGCGCAGACTAATTCGAGCTC; 3′ TTACAACGTCGTGACTGGGAAAACCCTG
Terms and licenses: Academic/Nonprofit Terms; Industry Terms: Not Available to Industry
How to cite: dPTE2 was a gift from Sarel Fleishman (Addgene plasmid # 111634 ; http://n2t.net/addgene:111634 ; RRID:Addgene_111634)
