[The description below was written by a language model from this plasmid's Addgene catalogue record and pLannotate feature annotations shown in this document.]
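Description:
dPTE2 is a bacterial expression plasmid built on the pMal C2 backbone, carrying a synthetic gene of about 1 kb for a phosphotriesterase (PTE) variant described in the record as the PROSS-stabilized form of PTE S5, that is, a computationally redesigned version intended to improve stability. The feature annotation recognises the insert as a fragment related to the opd organophosphate hydrolase of Brevundimonas diminuta, an enzyme that hydrolyses synthetic organophosphate triesters such as paraoxon. The gene was cloned between EcoRI and PstI sites, both retained, downstream of and fused to the backbone's maltose-binding protein. This MBP version lacks a signal sequence, so the N-terminally MBP-tagged fusion stays in the cytosol, where MBP typically aids solubility and allows amylose affinity purification.

Expression is driven by the strong hybrid tac promoter with an adjacent lac operator. The plasmid also carries lacI under the lacIq promoter, so transcription is repressed until induced with IPTG. A residual lacZα fragment lies downstream of the insert, followed by the rrnB T1 and T2 terminators. Propagation in E. coli relies on a ColE1/pMB1-type origin accompanied by the pBR322 bom region and rop gene. The catalogue nonetheless lists the plasmid as high copy. Selection is by ampicillin resistance (β-lactamase), and an M13 origin permits single-stranded DNA production.

The two sequence records (depositor and sequencing-derived) are about 7.64 kb with the same features in different circular registration. The catalogue's "total vector size" of 1008 bp evidently repeats the insert size. The construct serves for producing the designed enzyme for characterisation in enzyme-design work.
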