Features (pLannotate 1.2.2; 19 found; start..end, strand, type, name):
      3..80      +  promoter       lacIq promoter: lacI (mutant); In the lacIq allele, a single base change in the promoter boosts expression of the lacI gene about 10-fold.
     81..1163    +  CDS            lacI: lac repressor; lacI; The lac repressor binds to the lac operator to inhibit transcription in E. coli. This inhibition can be relieved by adding lactose or isopropyl-β-D-thiogalactopyranoside (IPTG).
   1176..1197    +  protein_bind   CAP binding site: CAP binding activates transcription in the presence of cAMP. E. coli catabolite activator protein
   1216..1233    +  promoter       tet promoter (fragment): E. coli promoter for tetracycline efflux protein gene
   1406..1434    +  promoter       tac promoter: strong E. coli promoter; hybrid between the trp and lac UV5 promoters
   1442..1458    +  protein_bind   lac operator: The lac repressor binds to the lac operator to inhibit transcription in E. coli. This inhibition can be relieved by adding lactose or isopropyl-β-D-thiogalactopyranoside (IPTG). lac repressor encoded by lacI
   1528..2628    +  CDS            MBP: maltose binding protein from E. coli; malE (mutated); This version of the gene does not encode a signal sequence, so MBP will remain in the cytosol.
   2710..3708    +  CDS            opd (fragment): OPD_BREDI - Experimental evidence at protein level: Swiss-Prot protein existence level 1. Has an unusual substrate specificity for synthetic organophosphate triesters and phosphorofluoridates. All of the phosphate triesters found to be substrates are synthetic compounds. The identity of any naturally occurring substrate for the enzyme is unknown. Has no detectable activity with phosphate monoesters or diesters and no activity as an esterase or protease. It catalyzes the hydrolysis of the insecticide paraoxon at a rate approaching the diffusion limit and thus appears to be optimally evolved for
   3731..3885    +  CDS            lacZα (fragment): LacZα fragment of β-galactosidase; lacZ fragment
   3978..4093    +  ncRNA          5S rRNA: Accession: RF00001 - 5S ribosomal RNA
   4097..4183    +  terminator     rrnB T1 terminator: Escherichia coli rrnB; transcription terminator T1 from the E. coli rrnB gene
   4275..4302    +  terminator     rrnB T2 terminator: transcription terminator T2 from the E. coli rrnB gene
   4322..4413    +  promoter       AmpR promoter: bla
   4414..5274    +  CDS            AmpR: β-lactamase; bla; confers resistance to ampicillin, carbenicillin, and related antibiotics
   5316..5829    -  rep_origin     M13 ori (sequence partly withheld): M13 bacteriophage origin of replication; arrow indicates direction of (+) strand synthesis
   5940..6528    +  rep_origin     ori: high-copy-number ColE1/pMB1/pBR322/pUC origin of replication
   6714..6856    -  misc_feature   bom: basis of mobility region from pBR322
   6958..7149    -  CDS            rop: Rop protein, which maintains plasmids at low copy number; rop
   7166..7546    +  CDS            YPB1_ECOLX: Protein predicted: Swiss-Prot protein existence level 4. From Escherichia coli.
>Addgene plasmid #111634 | dPTE2 | depositor full sequence | sequence record 209750 | dPTE2 sequence 7642 bps
CCGACACCATCGAATGGTGCAAAACCTTTCGCGGTATGGCATGATAGCGCCCGGAAGAGAGTCAATTCAG
GGTGGTGAATGTGAAACCAGTAACGTTATACGATGTCGCAGAGTATGCCGGTGTCTCTTATCAGACCGTT
TCCCGCGTGGTGAACCAGGCCAGCCACGTTTCTGCGAAAACGCGGGAAAAAGTGGAAGCGGCGATGGCGG
AGCTGAATTACATTCCCAACCGCGTGGCACAACAACTGGCGGGCAAACAGTCGTTGCTGATTGGCGTTGC
CACCTCCAGTCTGGCCCTGCACGCGCCGTCGCAAATTGTCGCGGCGATTAAATCTCGCGCCGATCAACTG
GGTGCCAGCGTGGTGGTGTCGATGGTAGAACGAAGCGGCGTCGAAGCCTGTAAAGCGGCGGTGCACAATC
TTCTCGCGCAACGCGTCAGTGGGCTGATCATTAACTATCCGCTGGATGACCAGGATGCCATTGCTGTGGA
AGCTGCCTGCACTAATGTTCCGGCGTTATTTCTTGATGTCTCTGACCAGACACCCATCAACAGTATTATT
TTCTCCCATGAAGACGGTACGCGACTGGGCGTGGAGCATCTGGTCGCATTGGGTCACCAGCAAATCGCGC
TGTTAGCGGGCCCATTAAGTTCTGTCTCGGCGCGTCTGCGTCTGGCTGGCTGGCATAAATATCTCACTCG
CAATCAAATTCAGCCGATAGCGGAACGGGAAGGCGACTGGAGTGCCATGTCCGGTTTTCAACAAACCATG
CAAATGCTGAATGAGGGCATCGTTCCCACTGCGATGCTGGTTGCCAACGATCAGATGGCGCTGGGCGCAA
TGCGCGCCATTACCGAGTCCGGGCTGCGCGTTGGTGCGGATATCTCGGTAGTGGGATACGACGATACCGA
AGACAGCTCATGTTATATCCCGCCGTTAACCACCATCAAACAGGATTTTCGCCTGCTGGGGCAAACCAGC
GTGGACCGCTTGCTGCAACTCTCTCAGGGCCAGGCGGTGAAGGGCAATCAGCTGTTGCCCGTCTCACTGG
TGAAAAGAAAAACCACCCTGGCGCCCAATACGCAAACCGCCTCTCCCCGCGCGTTGGCCGATTCATTAAT
GCAGCTGGCACGACAGGTTTCCCGACTGGAAAGCGGGCAGTGAGCGCAACGCAATTAATGTAAGTTAGCT
CACTCATTAGGCACAATTCTCATGTTTGACAGCTTATCATCGACTGCACGGTGCACCAATGCTTCTGGCG
TCAGGCAGCCATCGGAAGCTGTGGTATGGCTGTGCAGGTCGTAAATCACTGCATAATTCGTGTCGCTCAA
GGCGCACTCCCGTTCTGGATAATGTTTTTTGCGCCGACATCATAACGGTTCTGGCAAATATTCTGAAATG
AGCTGTTGACAATTAATCATCGGCTCGTATAATGTGTGGAATTGTGAGCGGATAACAATTTCACACAGGA
AACAGCCAGTCCGTTTAGGTGTTTTCACGAGCACTTCACCAACAAGGACCATAGCATATGAAAATCGAAG
AAGGTAAACTGGTAATCTGGATTAACGGCGATAAAGGCTATAACGGTCTCGCTGAAGTCGGTAAGAAATT
CGAGAAAGATACCGGAATTAAAGTCACCGTTGAGCATCCGGATAAACTGGAAGAGAAATTCCCACAGGTT
GCGGCAACTGGCGATGGCCCTGACATTATCTTCTGGGCACACGACCGCTTTGGTGGCTACGCTCAATCTG
GCCTGTTGGCTGAAATCACCCCGGACAAAGCGTTCCAGGACAAGCTGTATCCGTTTACCTGGGATGCCGT
ACGTTACAACGGCAAGCTGATTGCTTACCCGATCGCTGTTGAAGCGTTATCGCTGATTTATAACAAAGAT
CTGCTGCCGAACCCGCCAAAAACCTGGGAAGAGATCCCGGCGCTGGATAAAGAACTGAAAGCGAAAGGTA
AGAGCGCGCTGATGTTCAACCTGCAAGAACCGTACTTCACCTGGCCGCTGATTGCTGCTGACGGGGGTTA
TGCGTTCAAGTATGAAAACGGCAAGTACGACATTAAAGACGTGGGCGTGGATAACGCTGGCGCGAAAGCG
GGTCTGACCTTCCTGGTTGACCTGATTAAAAACAAACACATGAATGCAGACACCGATTACTCCATCGCAG
AAGCTGCCTTTAATAAAGGCGAAACAGCGATGACCATCAACGGCCCGTGGGCATGGTCCAACATCGACAC
CAGCAAAGTGAATTATGGTGTAACGGTACTGCCGACCTTCAAGGGTCAACCATCCAAACCGTTCGTTGGC
GTGCTGAGCGCAGGTATTAACGCCGCCAGTCCGAACAAAGAGCTGGCAAAAGAGTTCCTCGAAAACTATC
TGCTGACTGATGAAGGTCTGGAAGCGGTTAATAAAGACAAACCGCTGGGTGCCGTAGCGCTGAAGTCTTA
CGAGGAAGAGTTGGCGAAAGATCCACGTATTGCCGCCACTATGGAAAACGCCCAGAAAGGTGAAATCATG
CCGAACATCCCGCAGATGTCCGCTTTCTGGTATGCCGTGCGTACTGCGGTGATCAACGCCGCCAGCGGTC
GTCAGACTGTCGATGAAGCCCTGAAAGACGCGCAGACTAATTCGAGCTCGAACAACAACAACAATAACAA
TAACAACAACCTCGGGATCGAGGGAAGGATTTCAGAATTCATCACCAACAGCGGCGACCGTATCAACACC
GTTCGTGGTCCGATCACCATCTCTGAGGCCGGTTTCACTCTGATGCATGAGCATATCTGCGGTTCTTCTG
CGGGTTTTCTCCGCGCTTGGCCGGAGTTCTTCGGTTCCCGTGATGCACTGGCGGAAAAAGCGGTTCGCGG
CCTCCGTCGCGCTCGTGCTGCCGGCGTTCGTACCATCGTTGATGTTTCTACCTTTGATATCGGCCGTGAC
GTTGAGCTGCTCGCCGAAGTTTCTGAAGCGGCGGACGTTCACATCGTCGCGGCGACGGGTCTGTGGTTCG
ACCCGCCTCTGTCTATGCGCCTGCGTTCTGTTGAGGAACTCACCCAGTTCTTTCTGCGCGAAATCCAGTA
CGGTATCGAGGATACCGGCATCCGTGCAGGTATCATCAAAGTTGCGACCACCGGTAAAGCCACGCCGTTC
CAGGAGCGTGTACTCCGTGCGGCTGCACGCGCCTCTCTCGCGACCGGTGTGCCTGTTACCACCCATACCG
ATGCTTCTCAGCGTGACGGTGAGCAGCAGGCGGACATCTTCGAATCTGAAGGCCTCGATCCGAGCCGTGT
TTGCATTGGTCATTCTGACGACACCGACGACCTGGACTACCTGACCGCTCTCGCAGCTCGCGGTTATCTG
ATTGGTCTGGATCACATTCCGCACAGCGCGATCGGCCTGGAAGACAACGCGTCCGCTGCCGCGCTGCTGG
GCCTGCGCTCTTGGCAAACCCGTGCCCTCCTGATCAAAGCGCTGATCGACCAGGGCTACGCCGACCAGAT
CCTGGTTTCTAACGACTGGCTGTTCGGTTTCTCTTCTTACGTTACCAACATCATGGATGTCATGGACCGT
GTTAACCCGGATGGTATGGCGTTCATCCCTCTGCGTGTTATTCCATTCCTCCGTGAAAAAGGTGTTCCGG
ACGAGACTCTCGAAACGATCATGGTTGACAACCCAGCTCGTTTCCTGTCTCCGACCCTGCGTGCGAGCTG
ATAACTGCAGGCAAGCTTGGCACTGGCCGTCGTTTTACAACGTCGTGACTGGGAAAACCCTGGCGTTACC
CAACTTAATCGCCTTGCAGCACATCCCCCTTTCGCCAGCTGGCGTAATAGCGAAGAGGCCCGCACCGATC
GCCCTTCCCAACAGTTGCGCAGCCTGAATGGCGAATGGCAGCTTGGCTGTTTTGGCGGATGAGATAAGAT
TTTCAGCCTGATACAGATTAAATCAGAACGCAGAAGCGGTCTGATAAAACAGAATTTGCCTGGCGGCAGT
AGCGCGGTGGTCCCACCTGACCCCATGCCGAACTCAGAAGTGAAACGCCGTAGCGCCGATGGTAGTGTGG
GGTCTCCCCATGCGAGAGTAGGGAACTGCCAGGCATCAAATAAAACGAAAGGCTCAGTCGAAAGACTGGG
CCTTTCGTTTTATCTGTTGTTTGTCGGTGAACGCTCTCCTGAGTAGGACAAATCCGCCGGGAGCGGATTT
GAACGTTGCGAAGCAACGGCCCGGAGGGTGGCGGGCAGGACGCCCGCCATAAACTGCCAGGCATCAAATT
AAGCAGAAGGCCATCCTGACGGATGGCCTTTTTGCGTTTCTACAAACTCTTTTTGTTTATTTTTCTAAAT
ACATTCAAATATGTATCCGCTCATGAGACAATAACCCTGATAAATGCTTCAATAATATTGAAAAAGGAAG
AGTATGAGTATTCAACATTTCCGTGTCGCCCTTATTCCCTTTTTTGCGGCATTTTGCCTTCCTGTTTTTG
CTCACCCAGAAACGCTGGTGAAAGTAAAAGATGCTGAAGATCAGTTGGGTGCACGAGTGGGTTACATCGA
ACTGGATCTCAACAGCGGTAAGATCCTTGAGAGTTTTCGCCCCGAAGAACGTTCTCCAATGATGAGCACT
TTTAAAGTTCTGCTATGTGGCGCGGTATTATCCCGTGTTGACGCCGGGCAAGAGCAACTCGGTCGCCGCA
TACACTATTCTCAGAATGACTTGGTTGAGTACTCACCAGTCACAGAAAAGCATCTTACGGATGGCATGAC
AGTAAGAGAATTATGCAGTGCTGCCATAACCATGAGTGATAACACTGCGGCCAACTTACTTCTGACAACG
ATCGGAGGACCGAAGGAGCTAACCGCTTTTTTGCACAACATGGGGGATCATGTAACTCGCCTTGATCGTT
GGGAACCGGAGCTGAATGAAGCCATACCAAACGACGAGCGTGACACCACGATGCCTGTAGCAATGGCAAC
AACGTTGCGCAAACTATTAACTGGCGAACTACTTACTCTAGCTTCCCGGCAACAATTAATAGACTGGATG
GAGGCGGATAAAGTTGCAGGACCACTTCTGCGCTCGGCCCTTCCGGCTGGCTGGTTTATTGCTGATAAAT
CTGGAGCCGGTGAGCGTGGGTCTCGCGGTATCATTGCAGCACTGGGGCCAGATGGTAAGCCCTCCCGTAT
CGTAGTTATCTACACGACGGGGAGTCAGGCAACTATGGATGAACGAAATAGACAGATCGCTGAGATAGGT
GCCTCACTGATTAAGCATTGGTAACTGTCAGACCAAGTTTACTCATATATACTTTAGATTGATT
[38 nt withheld, positions 5315-5352]
A
[37 nt withheld, positions 5354-5390]
ATTTTGTTAAAATTCGCGTTAAATTTTTGTTAAATCAGCTCATTTTTTAACCAATAGGCCGAAATCGGCA
AAATCCCTTATAAATCAAAAGAATAGACCGAGATAGGGT
[37 nt withheld, positions 5500-5536]
AAAGAACGTGGACTCCAACGTCAAAGG
[141 nt withheld, positions 5564-5704]
G
[125 nt withheld, positions 5706-5830]
AAAGGATCTAGGTGAAGATCCTTTTTGATAATCTCATGACCAAAATCCCTTAACGTGAGTTTTCGTTCCA
CTGAGCGTCAGACCCCGTAGAAAAGATCAAAGGATCTTCTTGAGATCCTTTTTTTCTGCGCGTAATCTGC
TGCTTGCAAACAAAAAAACCACCGCTACCAGCGGTGGTTTGTTTGCCGGATCAAGAGCTACCAACTCTTT
TTCCGAAGGTAACTGGCTTCAGCAGAGCGCAGATACCAAATACTGTCCTTCTAGTGTAGCCGTAGTTAGG
CCACCACTTCAAGAACTCTGTAGCACCGCCTACATACCTCGCTCTGCTAATCCTGTTACCAGTGGCTGCT
GCCAGTGGCGATAAGTCGTGTCTTACCGGGTTGGACTCAAGACGATAGTTACCGGATAAGGCGCAGCGGT
CGGGCTGAACGGGGGGTTCGTGCACACAGCCCAGCTTGGAGCGAACGACCTACACCGAACTGAGATACCT
ACAGCGTGAGCTATGAGAAAGCGCCACGCTTCCCGAAGGGAGAAAGGCGGACAGGTATCCGGTAAGCGGC
AGGGTCGGAACAGGAGAGCGCACGAGGGAGCTTCCAGGGGGAAACGCCTGGTATCTTTATAGTCCTGTCG
GGTTTCGCCACCTCTGACTTGAGCGTCGATTTTTGTGATGCTCGTCAGGGGGGCGGAGCCTATGGAAAAA
CGCCAGCAACGCGGCCTTTTTACGGTTCCTGGCCTTTTGCTGGCCTTTTGCTCACATGTTCTTTCCTGCG
TTATCCCCTGATTCTGTGGATAACCGTATTACCGCCTTTGAGTGAGCTGATACCGCTCGCCGCAGCCGAA
CGACCGAGCGCAGCGAGTCAGTGAGCGAGGAAGCGGAAGAGCGCCTGATGCGGTATTTTCTCCTTACGCA
TCTGTGCGGTATTTCACACCGCATATATGGTGCACTCTCAGTACAATCTGCTCTGATGCCGCATAGTTAA
GCCAGTATACACTCCGCTATCGCTACGTGACTGGGTCATGGCTGCGCCCCGACACCCGCCAACACCCGCT
GACGCGCCCTGACGGGCTTGTCTGCTCCCGGCATCCGCTTACAGACAAGCTGTGACCGTCTCCGGGAGCT
GCATGTGTCAGAGGTTTTCACCGTCATCACCGAAACGCGCGAGGCAGCTGCGGTAAAGCTCATCAGCGTG
GTCGTGCAGCGATTCACAGATGTCTGCCTGTTCATCCGCGTCCAGCTCGTTGAGTTTCTCCAGAAGCGTT
AATGTCTGGCTTCTGATAAAGCGGGCCATGTTAAGGGCGGTTTTTTCCTGTTTGGTCACTGATGCCTCCG
TGTAAGGGGGATTTCTGTTCATGGGGGTAATGATACCGATGAAACGAGAGAGGATGCTCACGATACGGGT
TACTGATGATGAACATGCCCGGTTACTGGAACGTTGTGAGGGTAAACAACTGGCGGTATGGATGCGGCGG
GACCAGAGAAAAATCACTCAGGGTCAATGCCAGCGCTTCGTTAATACAGATGTAGGTGTTCCACAGGGTA
GCCAGCAGCATCCTGCGATGCAGATCCGGAACATAATGGTGCAGGGCGCTGACTTCCGCGTTTCCAGACT
TTACGAAACACGGAAACCGAAGACCATTCATGTTGTTGCTCAGGTCGCAGACGTTTTGCAGCAGCAGTCG
CTTCACGTTCGCTCGCGTATCGGTGATTCATTCTGCTAACCAGTAAGGCAACCCCGCCAGCCTAGCCGGG
TCCTCAACGACAGGAGCACGATCATGCGCACCCGTGGCCAGGACCCAACGCTGCCCGAAATT
