Features (pLannotate 1.2.2; 19 found; start..end, strand, type, name):
     11..39      +  promoter       tac promoter: strong E. coli promoter; hybrid between the trp and lac UV5 promoters
     47..63      +  protein_bind   lac operator: The lac repressor binds to the lac operator to inhibit transcription in E. coli. This inhibition can be relieved by adding lactose or isopropyl-β-D-thiogalactopyranoside (IPTG). lac repressor encoded by lacI
    133..1233    +  CDS            MBP: maltose binding protein from E. coli; malE (mutated); This version of the gene does not encode a signal sequence, so MBP will remain in the cytosol.
   1315..2313    +  CDS            opd (fragment): OPD_BREDI - Experimental evidence at protein level: Swiss-Prot protein existence level 1. Has an unusual substrate specificity for synthetic organophosphate triesters and phosphorofluoridates. All of the phosphate triesters found to be substrates are synthetic compounds. The identity of any naturally occurring substrate for the enzyme is unknown. Has no detectable activity with phosphate monoesters or diesters and no activity as an esterase or protease. It catalyzes the hydrolysis of the insecticide paraoxon at a rate approaching the diffusion limit and thus appears to be optimally evolved for
   2336..2490    +  CDS            lacZα (fragment): LacZα fragment of β-galactosidase; lacZ fragment
   2583..2698    +  ncRNA          5S rRNA: Accession: RF00001 - 5S ribosomal RNA
   2702..2788    +  terminator     rrnB T1 terminator: Escherichia coli rrnB; transcription terminator T1 from the E. coli rrnB gene
   2880..2907    +  terminator     rrnB T2 terminator: transcription terminator T2 from the E. coli rrnB gene
   2926..3017    +  promoter       AmpR promoter: bla
   3018..3878    +  CDS            AmpR: β-lactamase; bla; confers resistance to ampicillin, carbenicillin, and related antibiotics
   3920..4433    -  rep_origin     M13 ori (sequence partly withheld): M13 bacteriophage origin of replication; arrow indicates direction of (+) strand synthesis
   4544..5132    +  rep_origin     ori: high-copy-number ColE1/pMB1/pBR322/pUC origin of replication
   5318..5458    -  misc_feature   bom: basis of mobility region from pBR322
   5560..5751    -  CDS            rop: Rop protein, which maintains plasmids at low copy number; rop
   5768..6148    +  CDS            YPB1_ECOLX: Protein predicted: Swiss-Prot protein existence level 4. From Escherichia coli.
   6247..6324    +  promoter       lacIq promoter: lacI (mutant); In the lacIq allele, a single base change in the promoter boosts expression of the lacI gene about 10-fold.
   6325..7407    +  CDS            lacI: lac repressor; lacI; The lac repressor binds to the lac operator to inhibit transcription in E. coli. This inhibition can be relieved by adding lactose or isopropyl-β-D-thiogalactopyranoside (IPTG).
   7420..7441    +  protein_bind   CAP binding site: CAP binding activates transcription in the presence of cAMP. E. coli catabolite activator protein
   7460..7477    +  promoter       tet promoter (fragment): E. coli promoter for tetracycline efflux protein gene
>Addgene plasmid #111634 | dPTE2 | addgene full sequence | sequence record 213426 | Addgene NGS Result
AAATGAGCTGTTGACAATTAATCATCGGCTCGTATAATGTGTGGAATTGTGAGCGGATAACAATTTCACA
CAGGAAACAGCCAGTCCGTTTAGGTGTTTTCACGAGCACTTCACCAACAAGGACCATAGATTATGAAAAC
TGAAGAAGGTAAACTGGTAATCTGGATTAACGGCGATAAAGGCTATAACGGTCTCGCTGAAGTCGGTAAG
AAATTCGAGAAAGATACCGGAATTAAAGTCACCGTTGAGCATCCGGATAAACTGGAAGAGAAATTCCCAC
AGGTTGCGGCAACTGGCGATGGCCCTGACATTATCTTCTGGGCACACGACCGCTTTGGTGGCTACGCTCA
ATCTGGCCTGTTGGCTGAAATCACCCCGGACAAAGCGTTCCAGGACAAGCTGTATCCGTTTACCTGGGAT
GCCGTACGTTACAACGGCAAGCTGATTGCTTACCCGATCGCTGTTGAAGCGTTATCGCTGATTTATAACA
AAGATCTGCTGCCGAACCCGCCAAAAACCTGGGAAGAGATCCCGGCGCTGGATAAAGAACTGAAAGCGAA
AGGTAAGAGCGCGCTGATGTTCAACCTGCAAGAACCGTACTTCACCTGGCCGCTGATTGCTGCTGACGGG
GGTTATGCGTTCAAGTATGAAAACGGCAAGTACGACATTAAAGACGTGGGCGTGGATAACGCTGGCGCGA
AAGCGGGTCTGACCTTCCTGGTTGACCTGATTAAAAACAAACACATGAATGCAGACACCGATTACTCCAT
CGCAGAAGCTGCCTTTAATAAAGGCGAAACAGCGATGACCATCAACGGCCCGTGGGCATGGTCCAACATC
GACACCAGCAAAGTGAATTATGGTGTAACGGTACTGCCGACCTTCAAGGGTCAACCATCCAAACCGTTCG
TTGGCGTGCTGAGCGCAGGTATTAACGCCGCCAGTCCGAACAAAGAGCTGGCAAAAGAGTTCCTCGAAAA
CTATCTGCTGACTGATGAAGGTCTGGAAGCGGTTAATAAAGACAAACCGCTGGGTGCCGTAGCGCTGAAG
TCTTACGAGGAAGAGTTGGCGAAAGATCCACGTATTGCCGCCACCATGGAAAACGCCCAGAAAGGTGAAA
TCATGCCGAACATCCCGCAGATGTCCGCTTTCTGGTATGCCGTGCGTACTGCGGTGATCAACGCCGCCAG
CGGTCGTCAGACTGTCGATGAAGCCCTGAAAGACGCGCAGACTAATTCGAGCTCGAACAACAACAACAAT
AACAATAACAACAACCTCGGGATCGAGGGAAGGATTTCAGAATTCATCACCAACAGCGGCGACCGTATCA
ACACCGTTCGTGGTCCGATCACCATCTCTGAGGCCGGTTTCACTCTGATGCATGAGCATATCTGCGGTTC
TTCTGCGGGTTTTCTCCGCGCTTGGCCGGAGTTCTTCGGTTCCCGTGATGCACTGGCGGAAAAAGCGGTT
CGCGGCCTCCGTCGCGCTCGTGCTGCCGGCGTTCGTACCATCGTTGATGTTTCTACCTTTGATATCGGCC
GTGACGTTGAGCTGCTCGCCGAAGTTTCTGAAGCGGCGGACGTTCACATCGTCGCGGCGACGGGTCTGTG
GTTCGACCCGCCTCTGTCTATGCGCCTGCGTTCTGTTGAGGAACTCACCCAGTTCTTTCTGCGCGAAATC
CAGTACGGTATCGAGGATACCGGCATCCGTGCAGGTATCATCAAAGTTGCGACCACCGGTAAAGCCACGC
CGTTCCAGGAGCGTGTACTCCGTGCGGCTGCACGCGCCTCTCTCGCGACCGGTGTGCCTGTTACCACCCA
TACCGATGCTTCTCAGCGTGACGGTGAGCAGCAGGCGGACATCTTCGAATCTGAAGGCCTCGATCCGAGC
CGTGTTTGCATTGGTCATTCTGACGACACCGACGACCTGGACTACCTGACCGCTCTCGCAGCTCGCGGTT
ATCTGATTGGTCTGGATCACATTCCGCACAGCGCGATCGGCCTGGAAGACAACGCGTCCGCTGCCGCGCT
GCTGGGCCTGCGCTCTTGGCAAACCCGTGCCCTCCTGATCAAAGCGCTGATCGACCAGGGCTACGCCGAC
CAGATCCTGGTTTCTAACGACTGGCTGTTCGGTTTCTCTTCTTACGTTACCAACATCATGGATGTCATGG
ACCGTGTTAACCCGGATGGTATGGCGTTCATCCCTCTGCGTGTTATTCCATTCCTCCGTGAAAAAGGTGT
TCCGGACGAGACTCTCGAAACGATCATGGTTGACAACCCAGCTCGTTTCCTGTCTCCGACCCTGCGTGCG
AGCTGATAACTGCAGGCAAGCTTGGCACTGGCCGTCGTTTTACAACGTCGTGACTGGGAAAACCCTGGCG
TTACCCAACTTAATCGCCTTGCAGCACATCCCCCTTTCGCCAGCTGGCGTAATAGCGAAGAGGCCCGCAC
CGATCGCCCTTCCCAACAGTTGCGCAGCCTGAATGGCGAATGGCAGCTTGGCTGTTTTGGCGGATGAGAT
AAGATTTTCAGCCTGATACAGATTAAATCAGAACGCAGAAGCGGTCTGATAAAACAGAATTTGCCTGGCG
GCAGTAGCGCGGTGGTCCCACCTGACCCCATGCCGAACTCAGAAGTGAAACGCCGTAGCGCCGATGGTAG
TGTGGGGTCTCCCCATGCGAGAGTAGGGAACTGCCAGGCATCAAATAAAACGAAAGGCTCAGTCGAAAGA
CTGGGCCTTTCGTTTTATCTGTTGTTTGTCGGTGAACGCTCTCCTGAGTAGGACAAATCCGCCGGGAGCG
GATTTGAACGTTGCGAAGCAACGGCCCGGAGGGTGGCGGGCAGGACGCCCGCCATAAACTGCCAGGCATC
AAATTAAGCAGAAGGCCATCCTGACGGATGGCCTTTTTGCGTTTCTACAAACTCTTTTGTTTATTTTTCT
AAATACATTCAAATATGTATCCGCTCATGAGACAATAACCCTGATAAATGCTTCAATAATATTGAAAAAG
GAAGAGTATGAGTATTCAACATTTCCGTGTCGCCCTTATTCCCTTTTTTGCGGCATTTTGCCTTCCTGTT
TTTGCTCACCCAGAAACGCTGGTGAAAGTAAAAGATGCTGAAGATCAGTTGGGTGCACGAGTGGGTTACA
TCGAACTGGATCTCAACAGCGGTAAGATCCTTGAGAGTTTTCGCCCCGAAGAACGTTTCCCAATGATGAG
CACTTTTAAAGTTCTGCTATGTGGCGCGGTATTATCCCGTGTTGACGCCGGGCAAGAGCAACTCGGTCGC
CGCATACACTATTCTCAGAATGACTTGGTTGAGTACTCACCAGTCACAGAAAAGCATCTTACGGATGGCA
TGACAGTAAGAGAATTATGCAGTGCTGCCATAACCATGAGTGATAACACTGCGGCCAACTTACTTCTGAC
AACGATCGGAGGACCGAAGGAGCTAACCGCTTTTTTGCACAACATGGGGGATCATGTAACTCGCCTTGAT
CGTTGGGAACCGGAGCTGAATGAAGCCATACCAAACGACGAGCGTGACACCACGATGCCTGTAGCAATGG
CAACAACGTTGCGCAAACTATTAACTGGCGAACTACTTACTCTAGCTTCCCGGCAACAATTAATAGACTG
GATGGAGGCGGATAAAGTTGCAGGACCACTTCTGCGCTCGGCCCTTCCGGCTGGCTGGTTTATTGCTGAT
AAATCTGGAGCCGGTGAGCGTGGGTCTCGCGGTATCATTGCAGCACTGGGGCCAGATGGTAAGCCCTCCC
GTATCGTAGTTATCTACACGACGGGGAGTCAGGCAACTATGGATGAACGAAATAGACAGATCGCTGAGAT
AGGTGCCTCACTGATTAAGCATTGGTAACTGTCAGACCAAGTTTACTCATATATACTTTAGATTGATT
[38 nt withheld, positions 3919-3956]
A
[37 nt withheld, positions 3958-3994]
ATTTTGTTAAAATTCGCGTTAAATTTTTGTTAAATCAGCTCATTTTTTAACCAATAGGCCGAAATCGGCA
AAATCCCTTATAAATCAAAAGAATAGCCCGAGATAGGGT
[37 nt withheld, positions 4104-4140]
AAAGAACGTGGACTCCAACGTCAAAGG
[141 nt withheld, positions 4168-4308]
G
[125 nt withheld, positions 4310-4434]
AAAGGATCTAGGTGAAGATCCTTTTTGATAATCTCATGACCAAAATCCCTTAACGTGAGTTTTCGTTCCA
CTGAGCGTCAGACCCCGTAGAAAAGATCAAAGGATCTTCTTGAGATCCTTTTTTTCTGCGCGTAATCTGC
TGCTTGCAAACAAAAAAACCACCGCTACCAGCGGTGGTTTGTTTGCCGGATCAAGAGCTACCAACTCTTT
TTCCGAAGGTAACTGGCTTCAGCAGAGCGCAGATACCAAATACTGTCCTTCTAGTGTAGCCGTAGTTAGG
CCACCACTTCAAGAACTCTGTAGCACCGCCTACATACCTCGCTCTGCTAATCCTGTTACCAGTGGCTGCT
GCCAGTGGCGATAAGTCGTGTCTTACCGGGTTGGACTCAAGACGATAGTTACCGGATAAGGCGCAGCGGT
CGGGCTGAACGGGGGGTTCGTGCACACAGCCCAGCTTGGAGCGAACGACCTACACCGAACTGAGATACCT
ACAGCGTGAGCTATGAGAAAGCGCCACGCTTCCCGAAGGGAGAAAGGCGGACAGGTATCCGGTAAGCGGC
AGGGTCGGAACAGGAGAGCGCACGAGGGAGCTTCCAGGGGGAAACGCCTGGTATCTTTATAGTCCTGTCG
GGTTTCGCCACCTCTGACTTGAGCGTCGATTTTTGTGATGCTCGTCAGGGGGGCGGAGCCTATGGAAAAA
CGCCAGCAACGCGGCCTTTTTACGGTTCCTGGCCTTTTGCTGGCCTTTTGCTCACATGTTCTTTCCTGCG
TTATCCCCTGATTCTGTGGATAACCGTATTACCGCCTTTGAGTGAGCTGATACCGCTCGCCGCAGCCGAA
CGACCGAGCGCAGCGAGTCAGTGAGCGAGGAAGCGGAAGAGCGCCTGATGCGGTATTTTCTCCTTACGCA
TCTGTGCGGTATTTCACACCGCATATGGTGCACTCTCAGTACAATCTGCTCTGATGCCGCATAGTTAAGC
CAGTATACACTCCGCTATCGCTACGTGACTGGGTCATGGCTGCGCCCCGACACCCGCCAACACCCGCTGA
CGCGCCCTGACGGGCTTGTCTGCTCCCGGCATCCGCTTACAGACAAGCTGTGACCGTCTCCGGGAGCTGC
ATGTGTCAGAGGTTTTCACCGTCATCACCGAAACGCGCGAGGCAGCTGCGGTAAAGCTCATCAGCGTGGT
CGTGCAGCGATTCACAGATGTCTGCCTGTTCATCCGCGTCCAGCTCGTTGAGTTTCTCCAGAAGCGTTAA
TGTCTGGCTTCTGATAAAGCGGGCCATGTTAAGGGCGGTTTTTTCCTGTTTGGTCACTGATGCCTCCGTG
TAAGGGGGATTTCTGTTCATGGGGGTAATGATACCGATGAAACGAGAGAGGATGCTCACGATACGGGTTA
CTGATGATGAACATGCCCGGTTACTGGAACGTTGTGAGGGTAAACAACTGGCGGTATGGATGCGGCGGGA
CCAGAGAAAAATCACTCAGGGTCAATGCCAGCGCTTCGTTAATACAGATGTAGGTGTTCCACAGGGTAGC
CAGCAGCATCCTGCGATGCAGATCCGGAACATAATGGTGCAGGGCGCTGACTTCCGCGTTTCCAGACTTT
ACGAAACACGGAAACCGAAGACCATTCATGTTGTTGCTCAGGTCGCAGACGTTTTGCAGCAGCAGTCGCT
TCACGTTCGCTCGCGTATCGGTGATTCATTCTGCTAACCAGTAAGGCAACCCCGCCAGCCTAGCCGGGTC
CTCAACGACAGGAGCACGATCATGCGCACCCGTGGCCAGGACCCAACGCTGCCCGAAATTCCGACACCAT
CGAATGGTGCAAAACCTTTCGCGGTATGGCATGATAGCGCCCGGAAGAGAGTCAATTCAGGGTGGTGAAT
GTGAAACCAGTAACGTTATACGATGTCGCAGAGTATGCCGGTGTCTCTTATCAGACCGTTTCCCGCGTGG
TGAACCAGGCCAGCCACGTTTCTGCGAAAACGCGGGAAAAAGTGGAAGCGGCGATGGCGGAGCTGAATTA
CATTCCCAACCGCGTGGCACAACAACTGGCGGGCAAACAGTCGTTGCTGATTGGCGTTGCCACCTCCAGT
CTGGCCCTGCACGCGCCGTCGCAAATTGTCGCGGCGATTAAATCTCGCGCCGATCAACTGGGTGCCAGCG
TGGTGGTGTCGATGGTAGAACGAAGCGGCGTCGAAGCCTGTAAAGCGGCGGTGCACAATCTTCTCGCGCA
ACGCGTCAGTGGGCTGATCATTAACTATCCGCTGGATGACCAGGATGCCATTGCTGTGGAAGCTGCCTGC
ACTAATGTTCCGGCGTTATTTCTTGATGTCTCTGACCAGACACCCATCAACAGTATTATTTTCTCCCATG
AAGACGGTACGCGACTGGGCGTGGAGCATCTGGTCGCATTGGGTCACCAGCAAATCGCGCTGTTAGCGGG
CCCATTAAGTTCTGTCTCGGCGCGTCTGCGTCTGGCTGGCTGGCATAAATATCTCACTCGCAATCAAATT
CAGCCGATAGCGGAACGGGAAGGCGACTGGAGTGCCATGTCCGGTTTTCAACAAACCATGCAAATGCTGA
ATGAGGGCATCGTTCCCACTGCGATGCTGGTTGCCAACGATCAGATGGCGCTGGGCGCAATGCGCGCCAT
TACCGAGTCCGGGCTGCGCGTTGGTGCGGATATCTCGGTAGTGGGATACGACGATACCGAAGACAGCTCA
TGTTATATCCCGCCGTTAACCACCATCAAACAGGATTTTCGCCTGCTGGGGCAAACCAGCGTGGACCGCT
TGCTGCAACTCTCTCAGGGCCAGGCGGTGAAGGGCAATCAGCTGTTGCCCGTCTCACTGGTGAAAAGAAA
AACCACCCTGGCGCCCAATACGCAAACCGCCTCTCCCCGCGCGTTGGCCGATTCATTAATGCAGCTGGCA
CGACAGGTTTCCCGACTGGAAAGCGGGCAGTGAGCGCAACGCAATTAATGTAAGTTAGCTCACTCATTAG
GCACAATTCTCATGTTTGACAGCTTATCATCGACTGCACGGTGCACCAATGCTTCTGGCGTCAGGCAGCC
ATCGGAAGCTGTGGTATGGCTGTGCAGGTCGTAAATCACTGCATAATTCGTGTCGCTCAAGGCGCACTCC
CGTTCTGGATAATGTTTTTTGCGCCGACATCATAACGGTTCTGGCAAATATTCTG
